Addgene plasmid #58184: 4MT-D3-CPV
Purpose: (Empty Backbone) Localization: Mitochondria Ca Biosensor, Excitation: 433 / 515 , Emission: 475 / 528
Depositing lab: Michael Davidson. Depositing organization: Florida State University, Tallahassee.
Backbone
  Vector backbone: Unknown
  Vector type: Mammalian Expression
  Selectable markers: Neomycin (select with G418)
  Tag / fusion protein: ECFP; Venus
Growth in bacteria
  Bacterial resistance: Ampicillin, 100 μg/mL
  Growth temperature: 37°C
  Growth strain: DH5alpha
  Copy number: High Copy
Gene/Insert
  Gene/Insert name: None
  Tag / fusion protein: ECFP; Venus
Terms and licenses: Academic/Nonprofit Terms; Industry Terms
Depositor comments: ECFP/Venus mitochondrial-targeted calcium biosensor. Excitation = 433 / 515 ; Emission = 475 / 528
How to cite: 4MT-D3-CPV was a gift from Michael Davidson (Addgene plasmid # 58184 ; http://n2t.net/addgene:58184 ; RRID:Addgene_58184)
