[The description below was written by a language model from this plasmid's Addgene catalogue record.]
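Description:
4MT-D3-CPV is a mammalian expression plasmid encoding a mitochondria-targeted, genetically encoded calcium biosensor built on an ECFP/Venus fluorescent protein pair. The backbone is listed as unknown, and the entry is catalogued as an "empty backbone" with no named insert, so the sensor cassette is described only through the tag fields and the depositor's comments. The plasmid is maintained at high copy number in E. coli under ampicillin selection, and it carries a neomycin resistance marker that allows G418 selection of stably transfected mammalian cells. The promoter driving the sensor, the origin of replication and the polyadenylation signal are not stated, and no feature table is available to confirm the layout.

The recorded spectral values (excitation 433 / 515 nm, emission 475 / 528 nm) correspond to the cyan donor and the yellow acceptor respectively, which fits a ratiometric FRET design. In sensors of this type, a calcium-responsive domain sits between the two fluorescent proteins. Calcium binding changes its conformation and alters energy transfer from ECFP to Venus, so the yellow-to-cyan emission ratio reports calcium concentration. The name suggests a mitochondrial targeting signal in four copies ("4MT"), a D3-type cameleon sensing domain and a circularly permuted Venus acceptor ("CPV"), but these details are inferred from the name and are not spelled out in the record. The construct is intended for live-cell imaging of calcium dynamics in the mitochondria of transfected mammalian cells.
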