>Addgene plasmid #58184 | 4MT-D3-CPV | addgene partial sequence | sequence record 147794 | mVenus-R 5'-cgaagcactgcaggccgtagc-3'
AGGGCACGGGCAGCTTGCCGGTGGTGCAGATCAGCTTCAGGGTCAGCTTGCCGTAGGTGGCATCGCCCTC
GCCCTCGCCGGACACGCTGAACTTGTGGCCGTTTACGTCGCCGTCCAGCTCGACCAGGATGGGCACCACC
CCGGTGAACAGCTCCTCGCCCTTGCTCACCATGCCACCGCTGCCACCCTTGTACAGCTCGTCCATGCCGA
GAGTGATCCCGGCGGCGGTCACGAACTCCAGCAGGACCATGTGATCGCGCTTCTCGTTGGGGTCTTTGCT
CAGGGCGGACTGGTAGCTCAGGTAGTGGTTGTCGGGCAGCAGCACGGGGCCGTCGCCGATGGGGGTGTTC
TGCTGGTAGTGGTCGGCGAGCTGCACGCCGCCGTCCATGAGCTCCAGTGCCCCGGAGCTGGAGATCTTCT
TCAGTCTTCCGAATGCTCGGACAGCATGGCCTGTTTTCTGCCAGCGCCTCTTCCCCCCCTTTGCTGTCAT
CATTTGTACAAACTCTTCATAGTTTACTTGGCCATCACCATCGATATCTGCTTCCCTTATCATTTCATCA
ACTTCTTCATCTGTTAACTTCTCCCCGAGGTTTGTCATGACGTGACGTAATTCAGCAGCGCTGATGTAGC
CGTTCCCATCCTTGTCAAAAACACGGAATGCTTCTCGGATTTCCTCTTCGCTGTCTGTGTCCTTCATTTT
TCTAGCCATCATAGTAAGAAATTCAGGAAAGTAAATCGTTCCATTGCCATCAGCATCGACTTCATTGATC
ATATCCTGCAATTCTGCTTCCGTTGGGTTTTGTCCAAGCGACCTCAGAGCGGTGCCAAGTTCCTTTGTGG
TGATGGTGCCGTCCC
